Addgene plasmid #212051: 5'-3xFLAG Gatad2a-exon minimal CMV pCDNA5
Purpose: LR vector for integration of Gatad2a-exon into N2a FRT rtTA3 expression cells
Depositing lab: Benjamin Blencowe. Depositing organization: University of Toronto. Publication: Systematic analysis of alternative exon-dependent interactome remodeling reveals multitasking functions of gene regulatory factors. Roth JF, Braunschweig U, Wu M, Li JD, Lin ZY, Larsen B, Weatheritt RJ, Gingras AC, Blencowe BJ. Mol Cell. 2023 Dec 7;83(23):4222-4238.e10. doi: 10.1016/j.molcel.2023.10.034. PubMed 38065061.
Backbone
  Vector backbone: 5'-3xFLAG minimal CMV pCDNA5
  Vector type: Mammalian Expression
Growth in bacteria
  Bacterial resistance: Ampicillin, 100 μg/mL
  Growth temperature: 37°C
  Growth strain: DH5alpha
  Copy number: High Copy
Gene/Insert
  Gene/Insert name: Gatad2a-exon (alt name: XP_017168210.1)
  Species: M. musculus (mouse)
  Entrez Gene: Gatad2a (a.k.a. 1110066C11Rik)
  Cloning method: Gateway Cloning
Terms and licenses: Academic/Nonprofit Terms; Industry Terms: Not Available to Industry
How to cite: 5'-3xFLAG Gatad2a-exon minimal CMV pCDNA5 was a gift from Benjamin Blencowe (Addgene plasmid # 212051 ; http://n2t.net/addgene:212051 ; RRID:Addgene_212051)
