[The description below was written by a language model from this plasmid's Addgene catalogue record and pLannotate feature annotations shown in this document.]
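Description:
5'-3xFLAG Gatad2a-exon minimal CMV pCDNA5 is a mammalian expression plasmid built on a pcDNA5-type backbone modified for Flp-mediated genomic integration and tetracycline-inducible expression. In bacteria it is maintained at high copy through a ColE1/pUC-type origin and selected with ampicillin via the β-lactamase gene. Fragments of an f1 origin, a bom site and lac regulatory sequences are also annotated as backbone remnants.

The payload is a mouse Gatad2a coding sequence, recorded as the "-exon" isoform. In the context of the associated study of alternative exon-dependent protein interactions, this presumably denotes the variant lacking an alternative exon, although the record does not define the term. Gatad2a encodes the p66α transcriptional repressor. The open reading frame was introduced by a Gateway LR reaction and is flanked by attB1 and attB2 sites. It is fused at its N-terminus to a 3xFLAG epitope; the annotation picks up only one FLAG unit. Transcription is driven by a Tet-responsive promoter, in which repeated tet operator elements sit upstream of a minimal CMV promoter, and is terminated by the bGH polyadenylation signal.

An FRT site lies directly next to a hygromycin resistance gene that is followed by an SV40 poly(A) signal. In such Flp-In-style designs, FLP-mediated recombination into a genomic FRT site typically places the hygromycin gene behind a resident promoter, so only correct integrants become resistant. According to the record, the plasmid is intended for integration into N2a FRT cells expressing rtTA3. This would give single-site, doxycycline-inducible expression of FLAG-tagged Gatad2a, suited to comparing isoform-specific interaction partners.
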