Features (pLannotate 1.2.2; 24 found; start..end, strand, type, name):
    461..508     -  protein_bind   FRT: FLP-mediated recombination occurs in the 8-bp core sequence TCTAGAAA (Turan and Bode, 2011). FLP recombinase from the Saccharomyces cerevisiae 2μ plasmid
    513..746     -  rep_origin     f1 ori (fragment) (sequence partly withheld): f1 bacteriophage origin of replication; arrow indicates direction of (+) strand synthesis
    767..788     -  promoter       SV40 promoter (fragment): SV40 enhancer and early promoter
    792..1016    -  polyA_signal   bGH poly(A) signal: bovine growth hormone polyadenylation signal
   1064..1088    +  protein_bind   attB2: mutant version of attB; recombination site for the Gateway® BP reaction BP Clonase™
   1093..2901    -  CDS            Gatad2a: P66A_MOUSE - Experimental evidence at protein level: Swiss-Prot protein existence level 1. Transcriptional repressor (By similarity). Enhances MBD2- mediated repression. Efficient repression requires the presence of GATAD2B (By similarity). From Mus musculus (Mouse).
   2910..2927    -  protein_bind   attB1 (fragment): mutant version of attB; core recombination site for the Gateway® BP reaction BP Clonase™
   2929..2952    -  CDS            FLAG: FLAG® epitope tag, followed by an enterokinase cleavage site
   3096..3141    -  promoter       TRE3GV promoter (fragment): 3rd-generation Tet-responsive promoter that can be activated by binding of Tet-On® 3G, optimized for retroviral and lentiviral vectors
   3149..3169    -  promoter       tight TRE promoter (fragment): Tet-responsive promoter PTight, consisting of seven tet operator sequences followed by the minimal CMV promoter
   3186..3206    -  promoter       tight TRE promoter (fragment): Tet-responsive promoter PTight, consisting of seven tet operator sequences followed by the minimal CMV promoter
   3223..3243    -  promoter       tight TRE promoter (fragment): Tet-responsive promoter PTight, consisting of seven tet operator sequences followed by the minimal CMV promoter
   3260..3280    -  promoter       tight TRE promoter (fragment): Tet-responsive promoter PTight, consisting of seven tet operator sequences followed by the minimal CMV promoter
   3461..3513    +  misc_feature   bom (fragment): basis of mobility region from pBR322
   3572..3676    +  promoter       AmpR promoter: bla
   3677..4537    +  CDS            AmpR: β-lactamase; bla; confers resistance to ampicillin, carbenicillin, and related antibiotics
   4708..5296    +  rep_origin     ori: high-copy-number ColE1/pMB1/pBR322/pUC origin of replication
   5479..5571    +  CDS            lacI (fragment): lac repressor; lacI; The lac repressor binds to the lac operator to inhibit transcription in E. coli. This inhibition can be relieved by adding lactose or isopropyl-β-D-thiogalactopyranoside (IPTG).
   5584..5605    +  protein_bind   CAP binding site: CAP binding activates transcription in the presence of cAMP. E. coli catabolite activator protein
   5620..5650    +  promoter       lac promoter: promoter for the E. coli lac operon
   5658..5674    +  protein_bind   lac operator: The lac repressor binds to the lac operator to inhibit transcription in E. coli. This inhibition can be relieved by adding lactose or isopropyl-β-D-thiogalactopyranoside (IPTG). lac repressor encoded by lacI
   5747..5868    -  polyA_signal   SV40 poly(A) signal: SV40 polyadenylation signal
   5863..5988    -  CDS            ble (fragment): BLE_KLEPN - Experimental evidence at protein level: Swiss-Prot protein existence level 1. Binding protein with a strong affinity to the bleomycin family of antibiotics. Binds to CL990; an antimitotic-antibiotic compound. From Klebsiella pneumoniae.
   5998..453     -  CDS            HygR (across the origin): hygromycin B phosphotransferase confers resistance to hygromycin
>Addgene plasmid #212051 | 5'-3xFLAG Gatad2a-exon minimal CMV pCDNA5 | addgene full sequence | sequence record 421002 | Addgene NGS Result
GCATATGAAATCACGCCATGTAGTGTATTGACCGATTCCTTGCGGTCCGAATGGGCCGAACCCGCTCGTC
TGGCTAAGATCGGCCGCAGCGATCGCATCCATGGCCTCCGCGACCGGCTGCAGAACAGCGGGCAGTTCGG
TTTCAGGCAGGTCTTGCAACGTGACACCCTGTGCACGGCGGGAGATGCAATAGGTCAGGCTCTCGCTGAA
CTCCCCAATGTCAAGCACTTCCGGAATCGGGAGCGCGGCCGATGCAAAGTGCCGATAAACATAACGATCT
TTGTAGAAACCATCGGCGCAGCTATTTACCCGCAGGACATATCCACGCCCTCCTACATCGAAGCTGAAAG
CACGAGATTCTTCGCCCTCCGAGAGCTGCATCAGGTCGGAGACGCTGTCGAACTTTTCGATCAGAAACTT
CTCGACAGACGTCGCGGTGAGTTCAGGCTTTTTGGCCAAGGAAGTTCCTATACTTTCTAGAGAATAGGAA
CTTCGGAATAGGAACTTCTAGGTACGTGAACCATCACCCT
[91 nt withheld, positions 531-621]
G
[124 nt withheld, positions 623-746]
GGGGATACCCCCTAGAGCCCCAGCTGGTTCTTTCCGCCTCAGAAGCCATAGAGCCCACCGCATCCCCAGC
ATGCCTGCTATTGTCTTCCCAATCCTCCCCCTTGCTGTCCTGCCCCACCCCACCCCCCAGAATAGAATGA
CACCTACTCAGACAATGCGATGCAATTTCCTCATTTTATTAGGAAAGGACAGTGGGAGTGGCACCTTCCA
GGGTCAAGGAAGGCACGGGGGAGGGGCAAACAACAGATGGCTGGCAACTAGAAGGCACAGTCGAGGCTGA
TCAGCGGGTTTAAACGGGCCCTCTAGACTCGAGTCAGACCACTTTGTACAAGAAAGTTGGGTACTATTTC
CATGTGGCTGATTGGGGGATGGAGCGTGGAGGAATCATGTCCAGGAGGTATTCTCGCTGTCGATCCACAG
CCGAGGAGGTCTTGTGAACTGCCAAGCTTGGGCTGACGAAGGCGAGGGTCCCACCTGTGCTCAGAGGCGT
CTTTTTCCAGTTGGAGGCGGTGCCCTTGCCGGTGCCCACGACTCTCTCGGAATGTCTGCCAGTCCTGCTT
ACCAGGGCCGTAGCTGAGGCTGCATTCTGCAGTTTGGGTGACTGGCTGAAAGTGTGCAGAACACCACGAG
GTGCTGTGGCCGAGCCTCGGGACAGCTGGCTGGAAGCCTGCTTCAGCGTGGGATGTGGAGCTGCAGGCTC
AGCCTTGATGCTGGCGGTACCCACACCCTGCTGCAGCAGGCGCTGCTCCATCTCCTGCTCTTGCTGTAGA
GCCTTCACAAAGGCGGCCTTCAGGCGACTGGTGTGCTCCACCTTGAGTGCCTTCTTTTGGTTGGATGTCA
TGCAGTTCTCACACATAACGGCTCCACCCTTCTCTCGCCAGCGGCATGTGAAGTCTGTCTTACACTGCAC
ACACATGTAGGGCTCCCGGGATAACACAGCAGCTGCTGCAGTGGCAGAAATCCTGCCTGCTTGTGTCTCC
AGCAGGTTCTGCACCACCTCCTCCAGGCCGACCAGGTAGATAAACTCATTATTGGCAGCACTGGGCAAGA
AGTTCATCTCTGGGGCAGGGGGCTTGGGTGGGGGGATCTCCAGCAGTGTCTTCTCCAGCTGCTTGCGCAG
TGCTAGCTTGGCAGCCGCCTGTCGGCTAGCTGGAGACTCAGCAGATGCAACCACAGAAGCCACACTGGTG
GGAGTGGAATTTGCCTGAGCAGAAGCAACTGCTGTCCCCTTCATGGAGGCTGCAGTAGGCTGAGGGATGT
TGACAAGCAGACTGGTGTTGGGGACATTGGCGACACGGATAAGTCCCTGCTGGATGATCCTCTGTCCCTG
AATCTGCATGCTGGGCACTGAGGCACGGGGGGCCAGGAGGAGGGGTGGTGGCCCCGTAGAGGAATGCTGT
CTGATGTTGTGAATCTGGGCCCCCCTGACAAGCGGTGGCATGACTACTTGAGAGCTGGCCTGTGGTCCCA
GTTTGGCAGACACCTGCTGCCCACCTCGGACCAGTGGTGGTGGGATGATGCTGCCGGGTATTCGAGTGGA
GGAGGTCTGAAGTGAGGTCTTGCCAGCAGGAATGTTCTGGGTACCCCGCACGAGTGGGGGAGGGGTGGTC
ACAGTGCTCCCTGAGGAAGCTGTAGGCTTCTGTGCGGTGGCTTCCTTCTGTATCTGACTCTGCCGCAGCT
TCTTCAACAAGACCAGTTTTGCTTCCTCTAGCCTCAGCTCCTCCTTCAGCTGCTTGATCATCCGCTCTCG
TTCTTCTGGGCTGCTTTTCAAGAGCGCCTCAGTGCTGGTGTCTTTCAAGGCTACTGTGGTCAGGCCATTC
ACCCTTGGGCTCGATGGCTGCTCACTGTCAGAGAGCACAATCACATCAGGCGAGGGAGGTCTCTTCTCAG
ACTTCATGTCACTGTGTGAAGTGCGCATGTCCACAGGCCCGTCTCCTAACAGCCCCTCGCCAGATCCTGT
GCCCATGGCCTCTGTTGTCCTCAGCAACCCCTGGGCTGAGCCTGCACTCGGCTCTGGCATCACCCTGCTG
TCTCCGTCCACTGTCAGCTCTGATGACCCTTTCTCCATTTTCATTTTCTTGTTCTCCACATCATCCTCCG
TTAGGTCAGGTTCAAGGGTGCGCTTCTGACTGCGGGTTCGGCATGCTTCTTCACTGGTGCCAACTTTTTT
GTACAAACTTGTCTTGTCATCGTCATCCTTGTAATCGATGTCATGATCATATGTATCACCGTCATGGTCT
TTGTAGTCCATGGTGGAAGCTTAAGTTTAAACGCTAGAGGATCCAGCCTCCGCGGAGGCTGGATCGGTCC
CGGTGTCTTCTATGGAGGTCAAAACAGCGTGGATGGCGTCTCCAGGCGATCTGACGGTTCACTAAACGAG
CTCTGCTTATATAGGGGGTACCTTCTCTATCACTGATAGGGAGCTCGAGACGTGTCGACTTCTCTATCAC
TGATAGGGAGACGTTCTAGACGTACCTTCTCTATCACTGATAGGGAGCTCGAGACGTGTCGACTTCTCTA
TCACTGATAGGGAGACGTGCGGCCAGCTTGGATCCCTCGAGACGCGTATATCTGGCCCGTACATCGCGAA
GCAGCGCAAAACGCCTAACCCTAAGCAGATTCTTCATGCAATTGTCGGTCAAGCCTTGCCTTGTTGTAGC
TTAAATTTTGCTCGCGCACTACTCAGCGACCTCCAACACACAAGCAGGGAGCAGATACTGGCTTAACTAT
GCGGCATCAGAGCAGATTGTACTGAGAGTGCACCATAGGGGATCGGGAGATCTCCCGATCCGTCGACGTC
AGGTGGCACTTTTCGGGGAAATGTGCGCGGAACCCCTATTTGTTTATTTTTCTAAATACATTCAAATATG
TATCCGCTCATGAGACAATAACCCTGATAAATGCTTCAATAATATTGAAAAAGGAAGAGTATGAGTATTC
AACATTTCCGTGTCGCCCTTATTCCCTTTTTTGCGGCATTTTGCCTTCCTGTTTTTGCTCACCCAGAAAC
GCTGGTGAAAGTAAAAGATGCTGAAGATCAGTTGGGTGCACGAGTGGGTTACATCGAACTGGATCTCAAC
AGCGGTAAGATCCTTGAGAGTTTTCGCCCCGAAGAACGTTTTCCAATGATGAGCACTTTTAAAGTTCTGC
TATGTGGCGCGGTATTATCCCGTATTGACGCCGGGCAAGAGCAACTCGGTCGCCGCATACACTATTCTCA
GAATGACTTGGTTGAGTACTCACCAGTCACAGAAAAGCATCTTACGGATGGCATGACAGTAAGAGAATTA
TGCAGTGCTGCCATAACCATGAGTGATAACACTGCGGCCAACTTACTTCTGACAACGATCGGAGGACCGA
AGGAGCTAACCGCTTTTTTGCACAACATGGGGGATCATGTAACTCGCCTTGATCGTTGGGAACCGGAGCT
GAATGAAGCCATACCAAACGACGAGCGTGACACCACGATGCCTGTAGCAATGGCAACAACGTTGCGCAAA
CTATTAACTGGCGAACTACTTACTCTAGCTTCCCGGCAACAATTAATAGACTGGATGGAGGCGGATAAAG
TTGCAGGACCACTTCTGCGCTCGGCCCTTCCGGCTGGCTGGTTTATTGCTGATAAATCTGGAGCCGGTGA
GCGTGGGTCTCGCGGTATCATTGCAGCACTGGGGCCAGATGGTAAGCCCTCCCGTATCGTAGTTATCTAC
ACGACGGGGAGTCAGGCAACTATGGATGAACGAAATAGACAGATCGCTGAGATAGGTGCCTCACTGATTA
AGCATTGGTAACTGTCAGACCAAGTTTACTCATATATACTTTAGATTGATTTAAAACTTCATTTTTAATT
TAAAAGGATCTAGGTGAAGATCCTTTTTGATAATCTCATGACCAAAATCCCTTAACGTGAGTTTTCGTTC
CACTGAGCGTCAGACCCCGTAGAAAAGATCAAAGGATCTTCTTGAGATCCTTTTTTTCTGCGCGTAATCT
GCTGCTTGCAAACAAAAAAACCACCGCTACCAGCGGTGGTTTGTTTGCCGGATCAAGAGCTACCAACTCT
TTTTCCGAAGGTAACTGGCTTCAGCAGAGCGCAGATACCAAATACTGTTCTTCTAGTGTAGCCGTAGTTA
GGCCACCACTTCAAGAACTCTGTAGCACCGCCTACATACCTCGCTCTGCTAATCCTGTTACCAGTGGCTG
CTGCCAGTGGCGATAAGTCGTGTCTTACCGGGTTGGACTCAAGACGATAGTTACCGGATAAGGCGCAGCG
GTCGGGCTGAACGGGGGGTTCGTGCACACAGCCCAGCTTGGAGCGAACGACCTACACCGAACTGAGATAC
CTACAGCGTGAGCTATGAGAAAGCGCCACGCTTCCCGAAGGGAGAAAGGCGGACAGGTATCCGGTAAGCG
GCAGGGTCGGAACAGGAGAGCGCACGAGGGAGCTTCCAGGGGGAAACGCCTGGTATCTTTATAGTCCTGT
CGGGTTTCGCCACCTCTGACTTGAGCGTCGATTTTTGTGATGCTCGTCAGGGGGGCGGAGCCTATGGAAA
AACGCCAGCAACGCGGCCTTTTTACGGTTCCTGGCCTTTTGCTGGCCTTTTGCTCACATGTTCTTTCCTG
CGTTATCCCCTGATTCTGTGGATAACCGTATTACCGCCTTTGAGTGAGCTGATACCGCTCGCCGCAGCCG
AACGACCGAGCGCAGCGAGTCAGTGAGCGAGGAAGCGGAAGAGCGCCCAATACGCAAACCGCCTCTCCCC
GCGCGTTGGCCGATTCATTAATGCAGCTGGCACGACAGGTTTCCCGACTGGAAAGCGGGCAGTGAGCGCA
ACGCAATTAATGTGAGTTAGCTCACTCATTAGGCACCCCAGGCTTTACACTTTATGCTTCCGGCTCGTAT
GTTGTGTGGAATTGTGAGCGGATAACAATTTCACACAGGAAACAGCTATGACCATGATTACGCCAAGCTC
TAGCTAGAGGTCGACGGTATACAGACATGATAAGATACATTGATGAGTTTGGACAAACCACAACTAGAAT
GCAGTGAAAAAAATGCTTTATTTGTGAAATTTGTGATGCTATTGCTTTATTTGTAACCATTATAAGCTGC
AATAAACAAGTTGGGGTGGGCGAAGAACTCCAGCATGAGATCCCCGCGCTGGAGGATCATCCAGCCGGCG
TCCCGGAAAACGATTCCGAAGCCCAACCTTTCATAGAAGGCGGCGGTGGAATCGAAATCTCGTAGTACGT
GCTATTCCTTTGCCCTCGGACGAGTGCTGGGGCGTCGGTTTCCACTATCGGCGAGTACTTCTACACAGCC
ATCGGTCCAGACGGCCGCGCTTCTGCGGGCGATTTGTGTACGCCCGACAGTCCCGGCTCCGGATCGGACG
ATTGCGTCGCATCGACCCTGCGCCCAAGCTGCATCATCGAAATTGCCGTCAACCAAGCTCTGATAGAGTT
GGTCAAGACCAATGCGGAGCATATACGCCCGGAGCCGCGGCGATCCTGCAAGCTCCGGATGCCTCCGCTC
GAAGTAGCGCGTCTGCTGCTCCATACAAGCCAACCACGGCCTCCAGAAGAAGATGTTGGCGACCTCGTAT
TGGGAATCCCCGAACATCGCCTCGCTCCAGTCAATGACCGCTGTTATGCGGCCATTGTCCGTCAGGACAT
TGTTGGAGCCGAAATCCGCGTGCACGAGGTGCCGGACTTCGGGGCAGTCCTCGGCCCAAAGCATCAGCTC
ATCGAGAGCCTGCGCGACGGACGCACTGACGGTGTCGTCCATCACAGTTTGCCAGTGATACACATGGGGA
TCAGCAATCGC
